>Addgene plasmid #83791 | pLMB738 | addgene full sequence | sequence record 171176 | Addgene NGS Result
GATCCATCTCGGCATTCTCTGCACGATCCGCATAAATCTGGGTTGTCATGCCGACGCCGCGGGAAATGGC
GGCGTTCTTCCGGTCCGTAAGGCTTGTCGCGTTCATCGATGGCTCCTCCGCTGAAAGGGTTGAAAACTAT
CTTGTATATTTTCTGCAAGATGTATATAAAACACCTACATTTTTCCTGCAAGAAAACAAGCGGCATTTTT
GCTTCAAACATCACGTTTTTTGATGAAAGCTTTGGGGCGATTGGAATCAGGGATACTGGCGGATGAACGA
TAACGGGCCTGTGCGCTACAAGGTGGCGGAAGCCGCGCGGCTGGCGGGCGTGTCGGCCTCGACGCTGCGC
CTTTGGGAAAGCCAGGGTTTGGTGGTTCCCGGCCGTTCGGAAACCGGCCATCGGCAATACAGCGCCGACG
ATGTGGCGCGGCTAAAGCGCATTTCCTGGTATCGTGTCGAGCGGGGCCTTAATCCCGCAGCAATTCGCGA
GGCGCTGGAGAGCGAGGAGCCTTCCGCCGATGGCGCCGAGGCAAGCCAGGATACCGGCCTCGGCCGCAAG
CTGCGCAGCCTGCGCCATGCGAACGGCAAGACGCTCGATCAGGTGGCCGGCGACATCGGCGTCACCTCGT
CGACCCTCTCGACGCTGGAGCGCACCTCACAGGGTGTTAGTTTCAAGACGCTGCATGATCTTGCCGAATA
TTACGGCACCACCGTCTCCCGCCTTTCCGGCGAAGAAAGTGGGGACGTTCCGGTGCTGGTGCGCGCCGGC
GAATGGCGCAAGTGGCCGGAAACAACGCCGGGTGTCACGGTGCAGCTCCTTGCCGAAGGCCGCAGGATGA
TGGATTGCCATCGTTTCGTACTGGCGCCGGGGGCTGCCAGCGAAGGCGCCTATCGCCACGAGGGTGAGGA
ATTCATGCATGTTCTGTCCGGCCGGCTCGAACTGGTGCTCGACGGCGATCAGTTCTTCGATCTCGGGCCT
GGCGATTCACTCTATTTCGAAAGCCGCCGCGACCATTCCTGGCGCAACCGTCACGATGGCGAAACCGTGC
TTCTCTGGATCAATACGCCGCCGACATTCTGATGCCGAGATAAAAGAGGAAGAGCGTCCTATGTGCGTCC
AAGGGGACGCACGGCGCTCCAGCGGCAGGAAAGCGGTTTCGCGCTCTGCGCCTTTGCGCTATAGCGCTGC
TGCATAATTCCTTGGTACCCCCACCGCGGACTCTGACTACAACCGTGCGCAAGGCGCATTAGGGAGGATG
TATGTATGTAATCGCCTGCGGCATCGTTGCCGGCTTGGCGGCTGCGGTGGCCCTGTTGGGCTTCACGCCG
ATGATGGAGGCGCTTGCCGCCGGCGAACGCCGCAAGGCACTCGCGCAATGGACGCGGACGATGTTCCTGG
TGCTGCTGCCTGTCGTGCTGATGTGCGCGCCCATCGGGTCCAGCATTTACGACGCCGTGCAAGCGGACGC
TGGCAAGCCCATCGCTTTCCACAACGGCCGGATCACGGTCGTCATGGCCCTGGTCGGCAGCTTGGCCGTT
GTCCTGGTCGCGGCTGCGCGTGCGGTGGTCAACCGCAAGCATGCCAGCTTCTGGTTCGTCGGCTGGGTGA
TGGCGTCGGTTTTGGCCGGCGGCGTCGGCGCGATCGCCAGCGCGAAGCAACTGGCGTTCCTCGGCGAACA
TAGCGGCATGGTGGCCTTCGGCTTCTTCCGCGACCAGGTGAAGGACATGCACTGCGATGCGGACGTGATC
CTGGCCCGGTGGGATGAAAAGGCGAACTCGCCGGTGGTCTACCGCTGCCCGAAGGCGTACCTGCTCAACA
GGTTCGCATCCGCGCCCTTCGTGCCCTGGCCGGACTACACCGAGGGGGAAAGCGAGGATCTAGGTAGGGC
GCTCGCAGCGGCCCTGCGGGACGCGAAAAGGTGAGAAAAGCCGGGCACTGCCCGGCTTTATTTTTGCTGC
TGCGCGTTCCAGGCCGCCCACACTCGTTTGACCTGGCTCGGGCTGCATCCGACCAGCTTGGCCGTCTTGG
CAATGCTCGATCCGCCGGAGCGAAGCGTGATGATGCGGTCGTGCATGCCGGCGTCACGTTTGCGGCCGGT
GTAGCGGCCGGCGGCCTTCGCCAACTGGACACCCTGACGTTGACGCTCGCGCCGATCCTCGTAGTCGTCG
CGGGCCATCTGCAAGGCGAGCTTCAAAAGCATGTCCTGGACGGATTCCAGAACGATTTTCGCCACTCCGT
TCGCCTCGGCGGCCAGCTCCGACAGGTCCACCACGCCAGGCACGGCCAGCTTGGCCCCTTTGGCCCGGAT
CGACGCAACCAGGCGCTCGGCCTCGGCCAACGGCAAGCGGCTGATGCGGTCGATCTTCTCCGCAACGACG
ACTTCACCAGGTTGCAGGTCCGCGATCATGCGCAGCAGCTCGGGCCGGTCGGCGCGTGCGCCGGACGCCT
TCTCGCGGTAGATGCCGGCGACGTAGTACCCGGCGGCCCGCGTGGCCGCTACAAGGCTCTCCTGGCGTTC
AAGATTCTGCTCGTCCGTACTGGCGCGCAGGTAGATGCGGGCGACCTTCAACCTTCGTCCCTCCGGTTGT
TGCTCTCGCGTCGCCATTTCCACGGCTCGACGGCGTGCGGATCGGACCAGAGGCCGACGCGCTTGCCTCG
CGCCTCCTGTTCGAGCCGCAGCATTTCAGGGTCGGCCGCGCGGCCGTGGAAGCGATAGGCCCACGCCATG
CCCTGGTGAACCATCGCGGCGTTGACGTTGCGCGGCTGCGGCGGCCGGCTGGCCAGCTCCATGTTGACCC
ACACGGTGCCCAGCGTGCGGCCGTAACGGTCGGTGTCCTTCTCGTCGACCAGGACGTGCCGGCGGAACAC
CATGCCGGCCAGCGCCTGGCGCGCACGTTCGCCGAAGGCTTGCCGCTTTTCCGGCGCGTCAATGTCCACC
AGGCGCACGCGCACCGGCTGCTTGTCTACCAGCACGTCGATGGTGTCGCCGTCGATGATGCGCACGACCT
CGCCGCGCAGCTCGGCCCATGCCGGCGAGGCAACGACCAGGACGGCCAGCGCGGCAGCGGCGCGCAGCAT
GGCGTAGCTTCGGCGCTTCATGCGTGGCCCCATTGCTGATGATCGGGGTACGCCAGGTGCAGCACTGCAT
CGAAATTGGCCTTGCAGTAGCCGTCCAGCGCCACCCGCGAGCCGAACGCCGGCGAAAGGTACTCGACCAG
GCCGGGCCGGTCGCGGACCTCGCGCCCCAGGACGTGGATGCGCCGGCCGCGTGTGCCGTCGGGTCCAGGC
ACGAAGGCCAGCGCCTCGATGTTGAAGTCGATGGATAGAAGTTGTCGGTAGTGCTTGGCCGCCCTCATCG
CGTCCCCCTTGGTCAAATTGGGTATACCCATTTGGGCCTAGTCTAGCCGGCATGGCGCATTACAGCAATA
CGCAATTTAAATGCGCCTAGCGCATTTTCCCGACCTTAATGCGCCTCGCGCTGTAGCCTCACGCCCACAT
ATGTGCTAATGTGGTTACGTGTATTTTATGGAGGTTATCCAATGAGCCGCCTGACAATCGACATGACGGA
CCAGCAGCACCAGAGCCTGAAAGCCCTGGCCGCCTTGCAGGGCAAGACCATTAAGCAATACGCCCTCGAA
CGTCTGTTCCCCGGTGACGCTGATGCCGATCAGGCATGGCAGGAACTGAAAACCATGCTGGGGAACCGCA
TCAACGATGGGCTTGCCGGCAAGGTGTCCACCAAGAGCGTCGGCGAAATTCTTGATGAAGAACTCAGCGG
GGATCGCGCTTGACGGCCTACATCCTCACGGCTGAGGCCGAAGCCGATCTACGCGGCATCATCCGCTACA
CGCGCCGGGAGTGGGGCGCGGCGCAGGTGCGCCGCTATATCGCTAAGCTGGAACAGGGCATAGCCAGGCT
TGCCGCCGGCGAAGGCCCGTTTAAGGACATGAGCGAACTCTTTCCCGCGCTGCGGATGGCCCGCTGCGAA
CACCACTACGTTTTTTGCCTGCCGCGTGCGGGCGAACCCGCGTTGGTCGTGGCGATCCTGCATGAGCGCA
TGGACCTCATGACGCGACTTGCCGACAGGCTCAAGGGCTGATTTCAGCCGCTAAAAATCGCGCCACTCAC
AACGTCCTGATGGCGTACTTACCCAAAGAACAGCTAGGAGAATCATTTATGCTCAGCACACTTCCACAAG
CTCATGCAACTTTCTTGAACCGCATCCGCGATGCGGTCGCTTCCGATGTTCGCTTCCGCGCTCTTCTGAT
CGGCGGCTCTTACGTTCACGGAGGACTCGATGAGCACTCCGATTTGGATTTCGACATCGTTGTTGAGGAC
AACTGCTACGCAGATGTCTTGTCTACACGCAAGGATTTTGCCGAGGCACTGCCCGGCTTCCTCAACGCGT
TCACCGGCGAACATGTAGGAGAACCGCGCCTTCTGATCTGCCTATATGGTCCGCCACTGCTACACATCGG
GGGATCAGCTTGGCGTAATCATGGTCATAGCTGTTTCCTGTGTGAAATTGTTATCCGCTCACAATTCCAC
ACAACATACGAGCCGGAAGCATAAAGTGTAAAGCCTGGGGTGCCTAATGAGTGAGCTAACTCACATTAAT
TGCGTTGCGCTCACTGCCCGCTTTCCAGTCGGGAAACCTGTCGTGCCAGCTGCATTAATGAATCGGCCAA
CGCGCGGGGAGAGGCGGTTTGCGTATTGGAATTAATTCTTGAAGACGAAAGGGCCTCGTGATACGCCTAT
TTTTATAGGTTAATGTCATGATAATAATGGTTTCTTAGAGCTTATCGGCCAGCCTCGCAGAGCAGGATTC
CCGTTGAGCACCGCCAGGTGCGAATAAGGGACAGTGAAGAAGGAACACCCGCTCGCGGGTGGGCCTACTT
CACCTATCCTGCCCGGCTGACGCCGTTGGATACACCAAGGAAAGTCTACACGAACCCTTTGGCAAAATCC
TGTATATCGTGCGAAAAAGGATGGATATACCGAAAAAATCGCTATAATGACCCCGAAGCAGGGTTATGCA
GCGGAAAAGATCCGTCGATCGACCCAGGTGGCACTTTTCGGGGAAATGTGCGCGGAACCCCTATTTGTTT
ATTTTTCTAAATACATTCAAATATGTATCCGCTCATGAGACAATAACCCTGATAAATGCTTCAATAATAT
TGAAAAAGGAAGAGTATGAGTATTCAACATTTCCGTGTCGCCCTTATTCCCTTTTTTGCGGCATTTTGCC
TTCCTGTTTTTGCTCACCCAGAAACGCTGGTGAAAGTAAAAGATGCTGAAGATCAGTTGGGTGCACGAGT
GGGTTACATCGAACTGGATCTCAACAGCGGTAAGATCCTTGAGAGTTTTCGCCCCGAAGAACGTTTTCCA
ATGATGAGCACTTTTAAAGTTCTGCTATGTGGCGCGGTATTATCCCGTGTTGACGCCGGGCAAGAGCAAC
TCGGTCGCCGCATACACTATTCTCAGAATGACTTGGTTGAGTACTCACCAGTCACAGAAAAGCATCTTAC
GGATGGCATGACAGTAAGAGAATTATGCAGTGCTGCCATAACCATGAGTGATAACACTGCGGCCAACTTA
CTTCTGACAACGATCGGAGGACCGAAGGAGCTAACCGCTTTTTTGCACAACATGGGGGATCATGTAACTC
GCCTTGATCGTTGGGAACCGGAGCTGAATGAAGCCATACCAAACGACGAGCGTGACACCACGATGCCTGT
AGCAATGGCAACAACGTTGCGCAAACTATTAACTGGCGAACTACTTACTCTAGCTTCCCGGCAACAATTA
ATAGACTGGATGGAGGCGGATAAAGTTGCAGGACCACTTCTGCGCTCGGCCCTTCCGGCTGGCTGGTTTA
TTGCTGATAAATCTGGAGCCGGTGAGCGTGGGTCTCGCGGTATCATTGCAGCACTGGGGCCAGATGGTAA
GCCCTCCCGTATCGTAGTTATCTACACGACGGGGAGTCAGGCAACTATGGATGAACGAAATAGACAGATC
GCTGAGATAGGTGCCTCACTGATTAAGCATTGGTAACTGTCAGACCAAGTTTACTCATATATACTTTAGA
TTGATTTAAAACTTCATTTTTAATTTAAAAGGATCTAGGTGAAGATCCTTTTTGATAATCTCATGACCAA
AATCCCTTAACGTGAGTTTTCGTTCCACTGAGCGTCAGACCCCGTAGAAAAGATCAAAGGATCTTCTTGA
GATCCTTTTTTTCTGCGGGGGATCAGGACCGCTGCCGGAGCGCAACCCACTCACTACAGCAGAGCCATGT
AGACAACATCCCCTCCCCCTTTCCACCGCGTCAGACGCCCGTAGCAGCCCGCTACGGGCTTTTTCATGCC
CTGCCCTAGCGTCCAAGCCTCACGGCCGCGCTCGGCCTCTCTGGCGGCCTTCTGGCGCTCCTGCTGCGGC
GTCCGCTCGTGGGCCGTGGCGCGGGTCCGCGCGCCGGCCTCGTGCGCCTGGCGCTCGCGGGCGAGGTCCA
GGGCGGCCGTCTTCACGTTCTGCCTTGCGCAGATGAGATAGATCCGTCAATTCCGGCCTATCGTTTCCAC
GATCAGCGATCGGCTCGTTGCCCTGCGCCGCTCCAAAGCCCGCGACGCAGCGCCGGCAGGCAGAGCAAGT
AGAGGGCAGCGCCTGCAATCCATGCCCACCCGTTCCACGTTGTTATAGAAGCCGCATAGATCGCCGTGAA
GAGGAGGGGTCCGACGATCGAGGTCAGGCTGGTGAGCGCCGCCAGTGAGCCTTGCAGCTGCCCCTGACGT
TCCTCATCCACCTGCCTGGACAACATTGCTTGCAGCGCCGGCATTCCGATGCCACCCGAAGCAAGCAGGA
CCATGATCGGGAACGCCATCCATCCCCGTGTCGCGAAGGCAAGCAGGATGTAGCCTGTGCCGTCGGCAAT
CATTCCGAGCATGAGTGCCCGCCTTTCGCCGAGCCGGGCGGCTACAGGGCCGGTGATCATTGCCTGGGCG
AGTGAATGCAGAATGCCAAATGCGGCAAGCGAAATGCCGATCGTGGTCGCGTCCCAGTGAAAGCGATCCT
CGCCGAAAATGACCCAAAGCGCGGCCGGCACCTGTCCGACAAGTTGCATGATGAAGAAGACCGCCATCAG
GGCGGCGACGACGGTCATGCCCCGGGCCCACCGGAACGAAGCGAGCGGGTTGAGAGCCTCCCGGCGTAAC
GGCCGGCGTTCGCCTTTGTGCGACTCCGGCAAAAGGAAACAGCCCGTCAGGAAATTGAGGCCGTTCAAGG
CTGCCGCGGCGAAGAACGGAGCGTGGGGGGAGAAACCGCCCATCAGCCCACCGAGCACAGGTCCCGCGAC
CATCCCGAACCCGAAACAGGCGCTCATGAAGCCGAAGTGCCGCGCGCGCTCATCGCCATCAGTGATATCG
GCAATATAAGCGCCGGCTACCGCCCCAGTCGCCCCGGTGATGCCGGCCACGATCCGCCCGATATAGAGAA
CCCAAAGGAAAGGCGCTGTCGCCATGATGGCGTAGTCGACAGTGGCGCCGGCCAGCGAGACGAGCAAGAT
TGGCCGCCGCCCGAAACGATCCGACAGCGCGCCCAGCACAGGTGCGCAGGCAAATTGCACCAACGCATAC
AGCGCCAGCAGAATGCCATAGTGGGCGGTGACGTCGTTCGAGTGAACCAGATCGCGCAGGAGGCCCGGCA
GCACCGGCATAATCAGGCCGATGCCGACAGCGTCGAGCGCGACAGTGCTCAGAATTACGATCAGGGGTAT
GTTGGGTTTCACGTCTGGCCTCCGGACCAGCCTCCGCTGGTCCGATTGAACGCGCGGATTCTTTATCACT
GATAAGTTGGTGGACATATTATGTTTATCAGTGATAAAGTGTCAAGCATGACAAAGTTGCAGCCGAATAC
AGTGATCCGTGCCGCCCTGGACCTGTTGAACGAGGTCGGCGTAGACGGTCTGACGACACGCAAACTGGCG
GAACGGTTGGGGGTTCAGCAGCCGGCGCTTTACTGGCACTTCAGGAACAAGCGGGCGCTGCTCGACGCAC
TGGCCGAAGCCATGCTGGCGGAGAATCATACGCATTCGGTGCCGAGAGCCGACGACGACTGGCGCTCATT
TCTGATCGGGAATGCCCGCAGCTTCAGGCAGGCGCTGCTCGCCTACCGCGATGGCGCGCGCATCCATGCC
GGCACGCGACCGGGCGCACCGCAGATGGAAACGGCCGACGCGCAGCTTCGCTTCCTCTGCGAGGCGGGTT
TTTCGGCCGGGGACGCCGTCAATGCGCTGATGACAATCAGCTACTTCACTGTTGGGGCCGTGCTTGAGGA
GCAGGCCGGCGACAGCGATGCCGGCGAGCGCGGCGGCACCGTTGAACAGGCTCCGCTCTCGCCGCTGTTG
CGGGCCGCGATAGACGCCTTCGACGAAGCCGGTCCGGACGCAGCGTTCGAGCAGGGACTCGCGGTGATTG
TCGATGGATTGGCGAAAAGGAGGCTCGTTGTCAGGAACGTTGAAGGACCGAGAAAGGGTGACGATTGATC
AGGACCGCTGCCGGAGCGCAACCCACTCACTACAGCAGAGCCATGTAGACAACATCCCCTCCCCCTTTCC
ACCGCGTCAGACGCCCGTAGCAGCCCGCTACGGGCTTTTTCATGCCCTGCCCTAGCGTCCAAGCCTCACG
GCCGCGCTCGGCCTCTCTGGCGGCCTTCTGGCGCTCCTGCTGCGGCGTCCGCTCGTGGGCCGTGGCGCGG
GTCCGCGCGCCGGCCTCGTGCGCCTGGCGCTCGCGGGCGAGGTCCAGGGCGGCCGTCTTCACGTTCTGCC
TTGCGCAGATGAGATAGATCCCGGAATTGACGGATCTAGCGTGGACTCAAGGCTCTCGCGAATGGCTCGC
GTTGGAAACTTTCATTGACACTTGAGGGGCACCGCAGGGAAATTCTCGTCCTTGCGAGAACCGGCTATGT
CGTGCTGCGCATCGAGCCTGCGCCCTTGGCTTGTCTCGCCCCTCTCCGCGTCGCTACGGGGCTTCCAGCG
CCTTTCCGACGCTCACCGGGCTGGTTGCCCTCGCCGCTGGGCTGGCGGCCGTCTATGGCCCTGCAAACGC
GCCAGAAACGCCGTCGAAGCCGTGTGCGAGACACCGCGGCCGCCGGCGTTGTGGATACCTCGCGGAAAAC
TTGGCCCTCACTGACAGATGAGGGGCGGACGTTGACACTTGAGGGGCCGACTCACCCGGCGCGGCGTTGA
CAGATGAGGGGCAGGCTCGATTTCGGCCGGCGACGTGGAGCTGGCCAGCCTCGCAAATCGGCGAAAACGC
CTGATTTTACGCGAGTTTCCCACAGATGATGTGGACAAGCCTGGGGATAAGTGCCCTGCGGTATTGACAC
TTGAGGGGCGCGACTACTGACAGATGAGGGGCGCGATCCTTGACACTTGAGGGGCAGAGTGCTGACAGAT
GAGGGGCGCACCTATTGACATTTGAGGGGCTGTCCACAGGCAGAAAATCCAGCATTTGCAAGGGTTTCCG
CCCGTTTTTCGGCCACCGCTAACCTGTCTTTTAACCTGCTTTTAAACCAATATTTATAAACCTTGTTTTT
AACCAGGGCTGCGCCCTGTGCGCGTGACCGCGCACGCCGAAGGGGGGTGCCCCCCCTTCTCGAACCCTCC
CGGCCCGCTAACGCGGGCCTCCCATCCCCCCAGGGGCTGCGCCCCTCGGCCGCGAACGGCCTCACCCCAA
AAATGGCAGCGCTGGCAGTCCTTGCCATTGCCGGGATCGGGGCAGTAACGGGATGGGCGATCAGCCCGAG
CGCGACGCCCGGAAGCATTGACGTGCCGCAGGTGCTGGCATCGACATTCAGCGACCAGGTGCCGGGCAGT
GAGGGCGGCGGCCTGGGTGGCGGCCTGCCCTTCACTTCGGCCGTCGGGGCATTCACGGACTTCATGGCGG
GGCCGGCAATTTTTACCTTGGGCATTCTTGGCATAGTGGTCGCGGGTGCCGTGCTCGTGTTCGGGGGTGA
ATTAATTCCCCGGATCGATCCGTCAGCTTCACGCTGCCGCAAGCACTCAGGGCGCAAGGGCTGCTAAAGG
AAGCGGAACACGTAGAAAGCCAGTCCGCAGAAACGGTGCTGACCCCGGATGAATGTCAGCTACTGGGCTA
TCTGGACAAGGGAAAACGCAAGCGCAAAGAGAAAGCAGGTAGCTTGCAGTGGGCTTACATGGCGATAGCT
AGACTGGGCGGTTTTATGGACAGCAAGCGAACCGGAATTGCCAGCTGGGGCGCCCTCTGGTAAGGTTGGG
AAGCCCTGCAAAGTAAACTGGATGGCTTTCTTGCCGCCAAGGATCTGATGGCGCAGGGGATCAAGATCGA
CGGATCGATCCGGGGAATTCCGGGGCAATCCCGCAAGGAGGGTGAATGAATCGGACGTTTGACCGGAAGG
CATACAGGCAAGAACTGATCGACGCGGGGTTTTCCGCCGAGGATGCCGAAACCATCGCAAGCCGCACCGT
CATGCGTGCGCCCCGCGAAACCTTCCAGTCCGTCGGCTCGATGGTCCAGCAAGCTACGGCCAAGATCGAG
CGCGACAGCGTGCAACTGGCTCCCCCTGCCCTGCCCGCGCCATCGGCCGCCGTGGAGCGTTCGCGTCGTC
TCGAACAGGAGGCGGCAGGTTTGGCGAAGTCGATGACCATCGACACGCGAGGAACTATGACGACCAAGAA
GCGAAAAACCGCCGGCGAGGACCTGGCAAAACAGGTCAGCGAGGCCAAGCAGGCCGCGTTGCTGAAACAC
ACGAAGCAGCAGATCAAGGAAATGCAGCTTTCCTTGTTCGATATTGCGCCGTGGCCGGACACGATGCGAG
CGATGCCAAACGACACGGCCCGCTCTGCCCTGTTCACCACGCGCAACAAGAAAATCCCGCGCGAGGCGCT
GCAAAACAAGGTCATTTTCCACGTCAACAAGGACGTGAAGATCACCTACACCGGCGTCGAGCTGCGGGCC
GACGATGACGAACTGGTGTGGCAGCAGGTGTTGGAGTACGCGAAGCGCACCCCTATCGGCGAGCCGATCA
CCTTCACGTTCTACGAGCTTTGCCAGGACCTGGGCTGGTCGATCAATGGCCGGTATTACACGAAGGCCGA
GGAATGCCTGTCGCGCCTACAGGCGACGGCGATGGGCTTCACGTCCGACCGCGTTGGGCACCTGGAATCG
GTGTCGCTGCTGCACCGCTTCCGCGTCCTGGACCGTGGCAAGAAAACGTCCCGTTGCCAGGTCCTGATCG
ACGAGGAAATCGTCGTGCTGTTTGCTGGCGACCACTACACGAAATTCATATGGGAGAAGTACCGCAAGCT
GTCGCCGACGGCCCGACGGATGTTCGACTATTTCAGCTCGCACCGGGAGCCGTACCCGCTCAAGCTGGAA
ACCTTCCGCCTCATGTGCGGATCGGATTCCACCCGCGTGAAGAAGTGGCGCGAGCAGGTCGGCGAAGCCT
GCGAAGAGTTGCGAGGCAGCGGCCTGGTGGAACACGCCTGGGTCAATGATGACCTGGTGCATTGCAAACG
CTAGGGCCTTGTGGGGTCAGTTCCGGCTGGGGGTTCAGCAGCCACCTGCAGGTCATCAACTATCAAACGC
TTCGGTTAAGCTTAAAGCACACCCTTTCTGCGTCCTCGTATTGACGCGACGTAAAATTTCAACGAGCACG
CCGGGATACTTACCATATTCTCTGCTAATTATCCCGACATCATCGGTAACAATAAATGCTGGATAACTGG
TTGCTGACGCATCCATATAACTCATCAACCCCGGCGTTCCATCAGGTACAGGTTTCAACGTTTCAGGATC
AAGCGCTCGCGCATATACCCACGGCGGAACATGTTTACGCTGCATTTCATCCTCAAAGAAACAAGTGTTG
AGTTCAACTTGATTAAATATATCTCGGATCTGACTAATATCACTGAGATTGAAAGTATCAAATAAAAGAT
GATTGAAATCATCACGTTTCAGAGATTCTTTTTCGTAACTTTTCCAGCCGCCTCCGGTTATGATATAAAG
GCTTTTATCTCCAGAAAATGAGATTTTTTTATCTTTCATATAATGGCAGAGTAAATAAATAAAGTATGGC
GAACCAATAAGACAAAGATCTTTCCCTTGATTTTTTATTCGTTCAAGACTATTCAATGTTTTAACAAAAT
CTATTCGTTCTTCTGTTACGGTAAATGTCGTAGGATATAACAATTCCACCAAACTCATAACATATTTAAA
CCAAATATTATGAGCATTAAATCTATCTGGTCCCAAATTGACTAATTCTATTTGATGATCAAACCAACTA
CCAACATATTTCATGCCATAACTCACAGAGCCTAAGAGTCTCTCAATACTTAATCTGTCACGCGCCACCT
GACTTTTTAAACCATTCGTGCCGCTACTGGTAAACCAACTTTCAATCTCGTTTTCCTGAGAAGTTAATAA
GCGAGTAAACTTAAAAACCGATGTTGGGAATACAGGTATGTCATCAATTTCCGTAATATTGTCATCTACT
TTGTGTGCCTGACAGTAGTGACGATATTCTCGACAATGTTTATAATGATTACGAAATGCATCAAGCACAA
GTTTCTTTCTGATTTTTTCCTGCTCGTCGTAAGACCACACTAATGGATCGCTCGAAAAAATCAAATCATC
AATTTCTGAGCTTGCTGTAATTTCTTGTTTATCAACATATGAAGTCATACCTGTTTTACTCCTCAAGATA
ATATTAGAAAGTATGGCAGCACTGCTGTCATACTCTTTTATACCCTTCATCTTTCAAGCTGCTGCTTTGT
TGGCTGCTTTCACTCACCCCAGTCACATAGTTATCTATGCTCCTGGGGATTCGTTCACTTGCCGCCTCGC
TGCAACTCGAAATCTATTAGGTATATTCCATGTGGTACTTCTTAATATTATCATCAACAATATTGATTAC
ATTTTTTTGGCTCATCAAATCATTCATTGGTTCAAAGGACAGCAATACACTTTTCGCACCACACTTTTCA
ATTGCCAACTTAGCCGCAGTTATACACTCCGTATAATTTCCGACAGCGTTTTCTGCAATTATTTCTTCAA
GTTTATTTTCGAAATTTTCATTAGGGTGCATTTCAAGAACATAATCACTAATAAATGCACGCGTCTCTTG
TTTAGCTTTATTACTATCTTCGTTATAGTTAACTAATATCATTAACTGATGGTCTATCTCTGATAGGTCA
ACGTCATATTTATCCGCAACGGCTTTATATCTTTCAGCATATTCATATCTAACATCATTAGAATCATCCC
ACTTAAAGATGAGAGGAATACCTTTTTTGGCCGCCCACTCAACAATATGATGACTGGTTGCTGTTACATA
TTTCCGAGGTCCGCCTGGCGTATAAGCATGGGGATTTACAGATATTTTAGGGAAGCTATAAAAATCGTTA
TCTGGATTACAATAGCCTGTTGTTAAAGCATCGTTAATGATTTCATAACACTCTTCAAATAGTTGCTGTT
GATATTCAACCGGGCGATTAAAAAAATGCATTTCATCTTTTTTTTCGCAATCACTAAACCCTAAAATAAA
TCTCCCTTCACTTAACTGATCCAATAAGCAAGCTTCCTCCGCTATGCGGACAGGATGATGAGTTGTAATG
ATGTGATTTAATGAACCAATTTTAATTTTCTCTGTTAAACCGAGCAGAAAACCAGAAACAGTCAGAGGAG
CGCCGACAACACCATTATCTGAAAAATGATTTTCATACACTAAAATCTGTTCAAAATTCAACTTATCAAC
ATACTCCGTTATTTCCTGCATGCGAACTATACTTTGTTCTTGAACAGTTGTTGAATTGATGAAGTTAAGG
AAGAACAATCCAAATTTCATTTCTTTCTCCTTAGCTAATATAATAGCGAACGTTGTTTTTCTTTAAGAAA
TGGCATGACATCAGACTGGAAGAGCTTCATGGAAGCAATAATTTCGTCTACTGTTCCATTAGCTTCAAAT
CCACAACAAATATTTGATATTCCTGTAGCATCAATGTCTTTTTGAATTATGTCAATACATTCCTGCGGCG
TTCCCACGGGATTGATTTCGTAACTGTAATCAATACGGCGATTAGTATCTTTATGTCCTTTTAATACAAA
GTCACGCCACTGCCCTTTATTGAAATCATAACCTCTTGTTTGGTCTGAATCATCAAAAATAGTCGTAGCA
TTCACATAAGAATCATACCAATGCCCCAGAAATTTCCGGCAAATCTCTTTCGCTTTAATTGAGTCATGAT
CTACAGATGTTATATATGATAAGCAATGGTCGATATTATGAATATCGTGCCCATATTCTTGAGCCACTTC
ATTATAAAGCTCAAGTTGTGCTTTCTTTTCGTTAGTATTTATAATCCAACTTAATATCATCGGTAGGCCA
AATTGAGCAGCCCACTCAGTCGTCGAAGCTGATTCAGCCACCACATAAACCGGTGCGCCACCTCTGCTAT
ACGCCGCGGGGTTTACTTTTACCTTATGGAACTTGATATGTTCATTATCAGCTTCCATATATCCCTCTGT
CATGCCATTCTTTATCAGCCCGTACCAGCATTCCGCTAAGGCGCGACTGTTATTCATATCTGTGCCGAAT
ACGCGAAAGTCCTTGTTGTAAAGCCCTCGGCAAATACCAAACCGAAATCGTCCTTTTGACATTTGATCCA
ATAAATTCACATCTTCAAGTTGGCGTACTGGATGGGCTGTGGGAAGAACAATAGCGGCAGTTCCTACATT
CAATTTTTTAGTCGCGCCAAGTAAATATGCAGCAGCGACATAAGGGTTACCAAGCAAACCAAACTCCGTG
AAATGATGCTCCAGTAACCATACGGTATCAAAACCACACTCCTCAGAGATGCGACCTAATTTAACCAAAC
GTTTCATTACCTCTGTTTGAGAAAATTGGGGAGGTTGGTATGTAAGCAAAAAGTTTCCAAATTTCATAGA
GAGTCCTTATATTGCTATTTGAGTGATAGAATATCTCAATAGATTTTAAGACAGAGAAATTGCTTGATTT
TCAATCTCAATTCTCATTCGGCGTTCATTGACTGTCGCAATAGTTAAATGTTCAAATGACGGTTCAGTAA
TATCAACATCAATATCCAGATGATCATTATCCATCGCGATAGCGGCTTTCGTAACCGATTGATAAAAATT
GCGCAGGACCACTAAATTTTCACTCAAGTCATGCGAACTTCCTAACAAAGAATATATCTTGCATCGATTA
CTACGAATATTTGATAACAATGTGATAACTTCATCTTGCTTGACCCAATTATCGTTATTTGCAGTAAAAG
CAATAAACGGTATATCAAGATACATCATGTTATTAATTGTAGAAGCTAAATCTTCCCAACCAAAATCAAG
ACAATCTCTCGCAAAGACTTCAGCACCCAATTTATGGCCTTCAAAATCTAGATTATTCGGCAATTCATTA
ATGGGTAGACTGAGATAATCAAACCCTAAAGCTCTTTCAAGAGAATATCTTAAGTTAACAACACCGACTG
CGGTGATTAAAAACGAAGCATTGATTTCAGATAGGCTTGCATAAGCTATCCGCGCAGATAAGCTTGAAGC
CAACATACCGAAGTTATTTATTTTTCGTGTAGTTAACCAATCAACCACTGCTAACAAGCTCTGCTTTCCT
ATAGACATTGTAAATTCATCAATTGTCCCTGAACTCAATCCAACGTGGTGAAGCGAATCATAGCGGATCA
CATGAAATCCATTCCGCGATAAATATTCCGCCAGACCAGCAAAATGATCCATCCTGCGGGCAAAACCAGA
CGCAATAATAATGGCATTCTTTCTCTTTGGGCTGTTTTCTTCTGGCAGCGTTTCCCAAACATGAATTTTT
TTATTTCCTTCAACACAAATAACGTGGTCGATGGTTTTATATTTTGATTCATTTTCCATACTTTTTACCT
ATTATGGGACAAATACAAGGAACTTATCTTCTTCCAGGAATCGAGTCTGTTCTATTTCAACCGCAACATC
CTTAGCCGTATAGTTAGATGGCCTTTCATGAGAAATATATGTCACTAATCGTTGCAACGGTCTCATTCCG
TCATGAGATCCACCAACTCGAAATATGTTATTCATTCCTGCTTCTACAATCCTTTCCGCACCTTTTAATG
CTAACGCATCTCGATATTTAAATGATGACTCCCAAGGAAAAATAGATATGGTTTGCGTCTTATTTTTTTG
AACATAAGGCAATATTTGCTCAATATTATCGACGTGATGAAGGTACACACATCTGCCAAGTGGTTGATTA
AATTCCACACCTGCATTTGACTCAATAATCATCCAACGTTGATGAATATCCACCTCTACTTTTAATCCAG
CAAACAAGCTTTCTTTTTGAACTAAAGAATAGGCCGCCTTTTCATCAAAATCTTTTTTGGCATTCGGTAA
TATATGCGCATATAGATTAAGTTTTTCTATCAACGCTAACTTAAATTCCTCATAATGATTTCCCATGTAA
TATATGTTTTGGGCAGAAAAACAAGCTCGCTGATCGTAAAAACAAACATCATGAGCCGCACCTGTCGCTG
CGGACGTCAAATCAACAGGATTATCGATAATGCAAAGACTCTTTTTAGAACCAAATTTAATCACATCAGC
ATAAGATGGCGCATGCTCTACCGCCCAATTAATCGCATCTGGCCCTCCCCAAGCGACAATAACATCCGCA
TGTTGCATAATTTCTTTTGCGAGTGATGTATCACCTTGGTGGGGCCAATATATAACAGATAAAGAGCGCG
TTATCGGATGATTAGGGTCTACATCAATAAAACTTAACGCTAATGCATTAGCGGTAAAAGGATCGGTTGA
CGATGTTTTTATAATACACTGATTCTTAGTTAAAATTGCGCGTAATATAGACATGATCCCAGATAATGGA
ACATTACCTGCCAACAGATGTACAGATTTACCTTTCGGAAAAGCCCGAACATAACTTTCATCCTGAGGTA
GCCATTCATCCATGATATGGCGAGAACCAAGTTCATTTTCTACAACATCATAAAGGCCGCCTTTAGAACA
TAAAATCATAGATATCCAATTGGCCTCTAGCTTAGCCATTTCTTCTGAATATCCCATATATTTTTTTAAG
TCACGAATGTATGTCCTGCGTCTTGAGTATTCTTCATTTTTCCATCTTTGCCCTACCGTATAGAGAAAAT
TGACAATGTTATGCAACCGTAATTCGTTATTTCCATTACAATCAATAATGTTTTTTACATGAGAGTCATT
CAATATTGGCAGGTAAACACTATTATCACCAAAATTAATGGATTGCACTAAATCATCACCTTCGGGAAAG
ATTTCAACCTGGCCGTTAATAATGAATGAAATTTTTTTAGTCATACGTATCCTCCAAGCCTGAATTCGTT
TAAACG
Features (pLannotate 1.2.2; 23 found; start..end, strand, type, name):
   1951..2607    -  CDS            parA: PARA4_ECOLX - Protein inferred from homology: Swiss-Prot protein existence level 3. Involved in plasmid partition. From Escherichia coli.
   2571..3413    -  CDS            parB: PARB4_ECOLX - Protein predicted: Swiss-Prot protein existence level 4. Involved in plasmid partition. From Escherichia coli.
   3542..3790    +  CDS            parD: PARD_ECOLX - Experimental evidence at protein level: Swiss-Prot protein existence level 1. Antitoxin component of a type II toxin-antitoxin (TA) system involved in plasmid partition. Inhibits the anti-DNA gyrase activity of toxin ParE; reverses and restores gyrase catalytic activity in vitro. The parDE operon alone is capable of stabilizing an RK2-derived minireplicon under defined growth conditions in several different Gram- negative bacteria. It does so by the post-segregational killing (PSK) of plasmid-free cells, also referred to as a plasmid addiction system. Binds its own promoter, autor
   3790..4098    +  CDS            parE: PARE_ECOLX - Experimental evidence at protein level: Swiss-Prot protein existence level 1. Toxin component of a type II toxin-antitoxin (TA) system involved in plasmid partition. Acts by inhibiting DNA gyrase, converting supercoiled plasmid DNA into a singly cleaved linear form in an ATP-dependent fashion. To do so it probably interacts with one of the gyrase subunits. Gyrase inhibition is prevented by antitoxin ParD, and is reversed in vitro by incubation with ParD. In cells that have lost the plasmid filamentation and growth inhibition occur; this is suppressed when ParD is supplied in trans
   4526..4548    -  protein_bind   lac operator (fragment): The lac repressor binds to the lac operator to inhibit transcription in E. coli. This inhibition can be relieved by adding lactose or isopropyl-β-D-thiogalactopyranoside (IPTG). lac repressor encoded by lacI
   4552..4582    -  promoter       lac promoter: promoter for the E. coli lac operon
   4597..4618    -  protein_bind   CAP binding site: CAP binding activates transcription in the presence of cAMP. E. coli catabolite activator protein
   4631..4719    -  CDS            lacI (fragment): lac repressor; lacI; The lac repressor binds to the lac operator to inhibit transcription in E. coli. This inhibition can be relieved by adding lactose or isopropyl-β-D-thiogalactopyranoside (IPTG).
   4806..4914    -  oriT           oriT: incP origin of transfer
   5091..5195    +  promoter       AmpR promoter: bla
   5196..6056    +  CDS            AmpR: β-lactamase; bla; confers resistance to ampicillin, carbenicillin, and related antibiotics
   6212..6247    +  rep_origin     CloDF13 ori (fragment): Plasmids containing the CloDF13 (CDF) origin of replication can be propagated in E. coli cells that contain additional plasmids with compatible origins.
   6583..7782    -  CDS            TcR: tetracycline efflux protein; tetA; confers resistance to tetracycline
   7888..8538    +  CDS            TetR: tetracycline resistance regulatory protein; tetR
   9038..9669    +  rep_origin     oriV: incP origin of replication
   9733..10011   +  CDS            klaC (fragment): KLAC_ECOLX - Also known as telB. Protein predicted: Swiss-Prot protein existence level 4. Belongs to the kla operon, which is associated with cryptic tellurite resistance, and IncW plasmid fertility inhibition. From Escherichia coli.
  10035..10358   +  CDS            tnpA (fragment): TN5P_ECOLX - Also known as tnp. Experimental evidence at protein level: Swiss-Prot protein existence level 1. Mediates transposition of transposon Tn5 by a 'cut and paste' mechanism. First, the monomeric transposase binds the 19 bp inverted DNA repeats flanking the transposon. Then, dimerization of the DNA- bound transposase creates a synaptic DNA complex. After nicking of the first DNA strand, excision of the transposon proceeds through a series of intermediates. The transposase then mediates the insertion of the transposon at a new site by strand transfer. The activity of the wild- type tran
  10406..11554   +  CDS            trfA: trans-acting replication protein that binds to and activates oriV
  11606..12718   -  CDS            LuxE: LuxE; luxE; from the Photorhabdus luminescens bioluminescence operon
  12897..13880   -  CDS            LuxB: LuxB luciferase subunit; luxB; from the Photorhabdus luminescens bioluminescence operon
  13895..14977   -  CDS            LuxA: LuxA luciferase subunit; luxA; from the Photorhabdus luminescens bioluminescence operon
  15026..15949   -  CDS            LuxD: LuxD acyltransferase; luxD; from the Photorhabdus luminescens bioluminescence operon
  15962..17404   -  CDS            LuxC: LuxC fatty acid reductase; luxC; from the Photorhabdus luminescens bioluminescence operon
