[The description below was written by a language model from this plasmid's Addgene catalogue record and pLannotate feature annotations shown in this document.]
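Description:
pLMB738 is a GABA biosensor plasmid built on the pIJ11268 backbone, a large (about 17.4 kb), low-copy, broad-host-range bacterial vector. Replication depends on the IncP (RK2-type) origin oriV together with the trans-acting initiator protein TrfA. An IncP oriT allows conjugative mobilisation, which fits with maintenance in the donor strain E. coli S17-1 for transfer into rhizobia or other Gram-negative recipients. Stable inheritance without continuous selection is supported by the RK2 par region: parA and parB partition functions, plus the parDE toxin–antitoxin pair, which kills cells that lose the plasmid. The catalogue lists tetracycline as the selection, matching the annotated tetA efflux gene and its regulator tetR. The feature table also detects an intact β-lactamase (AmpR) cassette, which the catalogue does not list as a selectable marker. Fragments of lac regulatory elements, klaC, Tn5 transposase and a CloDF13 origin also appear and look like backbone remnants.

The reporter is the promoterless Photorhabdus luminescens luxCDABE operon. It encodes the luciferase subunits LuxA and LuxB and the LuxC, LuxD and LuxE enzymes that synthesise the aldehyde substrate, so cells emit light without added substrate. The 1,192 bp insert, cloned between BamHI and KpnI, is the region upstream of gabT (RL0102) from Rhizobium leguminosarum bv. viciae strain 3841 and includes all of RL0103. The insert itself is not annotated in the feature table, and the record does not state the function of RL0103. Placing this region ahead of lux is presumably what couples bioluminescence to GABA-responsive gabT promoter activity. According to the associated publication title, such biosensors are used for in vivo spatiotemporal mapping of compounds secreted by plant roots.
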