Addgene plasmid #83791: pLMB738
Purpose: GABA biosensor plasmid
Depositing lab: Philip Poole. Depositing organization: University of Oxford. Publication: Bacterial Biosensors for in Vivo Spatiotemporal Mapping of Root Secretion. Pini F, East AK, Appia-Ayme C, Tomek J, Karunakaran R, Mendoza-Suarez M, Edwards A, Terpolilli JJ, Roworth J, Downie JA, Poole PS. Plant Physiol. 2017 Jul;174(3):1289-1306. doi: 10.1104/pp.16.01302. Epub 2017 May 11. PubMed 28495892.
Backbone
  Vector backbone: pIJ11268
  Backbone size w/o insert (bp): 16260
  Total vector size (bp): 17452
Growth in bacteria
  Bacterial resistance: Tetracycline, 10 μg/mL
  Growth temperature: 37°C
  Growth strain: E. coli S17-1
  Copy number: Low Copy
Gene/Insert
  Gene/Insert name: Region upstream RL0102 (gabT) containing all of RL0103
  Species: Rhizobium leguminosarum bv. viciae, strain 3841
  Insert size (bp): 1192
  Cloning method: Restriction Enzyme; 5′ cloning site BamHI (not destroyed); 3′ cloning site KpnI (not destroyed)
  Sequencing primers: 5′ CCATCTTTGCCCTACCGTAT; 3′ AAACCGACGCCATCACCCAG
Terms and licenses: Academic/Nonprofit Terms; Industry Terms: Not Available to Industry
How to cite: pLMB738 was a gift from Philip Poole (Addgene plasmid # 83791 ; http://n2t.net/addgene:83791 ; RRID:Addgene_83791)
